>Addgene plasmid #157793 | pETduet+p300HAT | addgene full sequence | sequence record 445645 | Addgene NGS Result
TGATGTCGGCGATATAGGCGCCAGCAACCGCACCTGTGGCGCCGGTGATGCCGGCCACGATGCGTCCGGC
GTAGAGGATCGAGATCGATCTCGATCCCGCGAAATTAATACGACTCACTATAGGGGAATTGTGAGCGGAT
AACAATTCCCCTCTAGAAATAATTTTGTTTAACTTTAAGAAGGAGATATACCATGGGACATCACCATCAT
CACCACCATCATCACGAAAACCTGTATTTTCAGGGATCCAAGTTTTCTGCTAAAAGGTTGCCATCTACCA
GACTTGGCACCTTTCTAGAGAATCGTGTGAATGACTTTCTGAGGCGACAGAATCACCCTGAGTCAGGAGA
GGTCACTGTTAGAGTAGTTCATGCTTCTGACAAAACCGTGGAAGTAAAACCAGGCATGAAAGCAAGGTTT
GTGGACAGTGGAGAGATGGCAGAATCCTTTCCATACCGAACCAAAGCCCTCTTTGCCTTTGAAGAAATTG
ATGGTGTTGACCTGTGCTTCTTTGGCATGCATGTTCAAGAGTATGGCTCTGACTGCCCTCCACCCAACCA
GAGGAGAGTATACATATCTTACCTCGATAGTGTTCATTTCTTCCGTCCTAAATGCTTGAGGACTGCAGTC
TATCATGAAATCCTAATTGGATATTTAGAATATGTCAAGAAATTAGGTTACACAACAGGGCATATTTGGG
CATGTCCACCAAGTGAGGGAGATGATTATATCTTCCATTGCCATCCTCCTGACCAGAAGATACCCAAGCC
CAAGCGACTGCAGGAATGGTACAAAAAAATGCTTGACAAGGCTGTATCAGAGCGTATTGTCCATGACTAC
AAGGATATTTTTAAACAAGCTACTGAAGATAGATTAACAAGTGCAAAGGAATTGCCTTATTTCGAGGGTG
ATTTCTGGCCCAATGTTCTGGAAGAAAGCATTAAGGAACTGGAACAGGAGGAAGAAGAGAGAAAACGAGA
GGAAAACACCAGCAATGAAAGCACAGATGTGACCAAGGGAGACAGCAAAAATGCTAAAAAGAAGAATAAT
AAGAAAACCAGCAAAAATAAGAGCAGCCTGAGTAGGGGCAACAAGAAGAAACCCGGGATGCCCAATGTAT
CTAACGACCTCTCACAGAAACTATATGCCACCATGGAGAAGCATAAAGAGGTCTTCTTTGTGATCCGCCT
CATTGCTGGCCCTGCTGCCAACTCCCTGCCTCCCATTGTTGATCCTGATCCTCTCATCCCCTGCGATCTG
ATGGATGGTCGGGATGCGTTTCTCACGCTGGCAAGGGACAAGCACCTGGAGTTCTCTTCACTCCGAAGAG
CCCAGTGGTCCACCATGTGCATGCTGGTGGAGCTGCACACGCAGAGCCAGGACGGCTCGAGCTGATAAGC
GGCCGCATAATGCTTAAGTCGAACAGAAAGTAATCGTATTGTACACGGCCGCATAATCGAAATTAATACG
ACTCACTATAGGGGAATTGTGAGCGGATAACAATTCCCCATCTTAGTATATTAGTTAAGTATAAGAAGGA
GATATACATAGTTCATATGGACCCCTTGGCAGTGTCAGCAGCTTCAGTAGTGTCAATGTCCAATGACGTT
TTGAAACCAGAGACGCCCAAGGGGCCAATCATAATCAGTAAAAACCCATCAAATGGTATTTTCTATGGTC
CCTCCTTCACTAAACGAGAGTCTCTCAATGCTCGAATGTTTCTGAAATACTATGGTGCACACAAATTTTT
AGACACTTACCTCCCCGAGGATTTGAACTCGTTATACATTTACTATCTTATCAAGTTGCTAGGCTTTGAA
GTTAAAGATCAAGCGCTTATCGGCACCATCAACAGTATTGTCCATATCAACTCGCAAGAGCGTGTTCAAG
ATTTGGGAAGTGCAATATCTGTCACAAATGTTGAAGACCCATTGGCAAAAAAGCAAACAGTTCGTCTAAT
CAAAGATTTGCAAAGAGCAATTAACAAAGTTCTATGTACAAGATTAAGATTATCCAATTTTTTCACTATT
GATCATTTTATTCGAAAATTACATACCGCTAGAAAAATTTTGGTCCTGACTGGTGCAGGTGTTTCAACTT
CATTAGGCATCCCGGACTTCAGATCTTCTGAGGGGTTCTATTCAAAGATCAAACATTTGGGGCTCGATGA
TCCCCAAGACGTTTTCAATTACAATATATTTATGCACGACCCCTCTGTTTTCTATAATATTGCCAATATG
GTTTTACCTCCAGAAAAAATTTATTCTCCATTGCATAGTTTCATTAAGATGCTACAAATGAAAGGGAAAT
TATTGAGAAATTATACTCAAAACATTGATAATTTGGAATCTTATGCGGGAATAAGCACAGATAAACTGGT
GCAGTGCCATGGCTCTTTTGCTACTGCCACCTGCGTTACCTGCCATTGGAACCTACCCGGTGAGAGGATA
TTTAATAAAATTAGAAACCTCGAACTTCCACTATGCCCGTACTGTTACAAAAAAAGAAGAGAATATTTCC
CAGAGGGATATAATAATAAAGTAGGTGTTGCTGCATCACAGGGTTCAATGTCGGAAAGGCCTCCATATAT
CCTTAACTCATATGGCGTTCTCAAACCAGATATCACATTCTTTGGCGAAGCACTGCCAAATAAATTTCAT
AAGAGCATTCGCGAAGATATCTTAGAATGTGATTTGTTGATTTGCATTGGGACAAGTTTAAAAGTAGCGC
CAGTGTCTGAAATCGTAAACATGGTTCCTTCCCACGTTCCCCAAGTCCTGATTAATCGTGATCCCGTCAA
GCACGCAGAATTTGATTTATCTCTTTTGGGGTACTGTGATGACATTGCAGCTATGGTAGCCCAAAAATGT
GGCTGGACGATTCCGCATAAGAAATGGAACGATTTGAAGAACAAGAACTTTAAATGCCAAGAGAAGGATA
AGGGCGTGTATGTCGTTACATCAGATGAACATCCCAAAACCCTCTAATGACTCGAGTCTGGTAAAGAAAC
CGCTGCTGCGAAATTTGAACGCCAGCACATGGACTCGTCTACTAGCGCAGCTTAATTAACCTAGGCTGCT
GCCACCGCTGAGCAATAACTAGCATAACCCCTTGGGGCCTCTAAACGGGTCTTGAGGGGTTTTTTGCTGA
AAGGAGGAACTATATCCGGATTGGCGAATGGG
[124 nt withheld, positions 3183-3306]
C
[91 nt withheld, positions 3308-3398]
A
[49 nt withheld, positions 3400-3448]
CCTTTGACGTTGGAGTCCACGTTCTTT
[37 nt withheld, positions 3476-3512]
ACCCTATCTCGGTCTATTCTTTTGATTTATAAGGGATTTTGCCGATTTCGGCCTATTGGTTAAAAAATGA
GCTGATTTAACAAAAATTTAACGCGAATTTTAACAAAATATTAACGTTTACAATTTCTGGCGGCACGATG
GCATGAGATTATCAAAAAGGATCTTCACCTAGATCCTTTTAAATTAAAAATGAAGTTTTAAATCAATCTA
AAGTATATATGAGTAAACTTGGTCTGACAGTTACCAATGCTTAATCAGTGAGGCACCTATCTCAGCGATC
TGTCTATTTCGTTCATCCATAGTTGCCTGACTCCCCGTCGTGTAGATAACTACGATACGGGAGGGCTTAC
CATCTGGCCCCAGTGCTGCAATGATACCGCGAGACCCACGCTCACCGGCTCCAGATTTATCAGCAATAAA
CCAGCCAGCCGGAAGGGCCGAGCGCAGAAGTGGTCCTGCAACTTTATCCGCCTCCATCCAGTCTATTAAT
TGTTGCCGGGAAGCTAGAGTAAGTAGTTCGCCAGTTAATAGTTTGCGCAACGTTGTTGCCATTGCTACAG
GCATCGTGGTGTCACGCTCGTCGTTTGGTATGGCTTCATTCAGCTCCGGTTCCCAACGATCAAGGCGAGT
TACATGATCCCCCATGTTGTGCAAAAAAGCGGTTAGCTCCTTCGGTCCTCCGATCGTTGTCAGAAGTAAG
TTGGCCGCAGTGTTATCACTCATGGTTATGGCAGCACTGCATAATTCTCTTACTGTCATGCCATCCGTAA
GATGCTTTTCTGTGACTGGTGAGTACTCAACCAAGTCATTCTGAGAATAGTGTATGCGGCGACCGAGTTG
CTCTTGCCCGGCGTCAATACGGGATAATACCGCGCCACATAGCAGAACTTTAAAAGTGCTCATCATTGGA
AAACGTTCTTCGGGGCGAAAACTCTCAAGGATCTTACCGCTGTTGAGATCCAGTTCGATGTAACCCACTC
GTGCACCCAACTGATCTTCAGCATCTTTTACTTTCACCAGCGTTTCTGGGTGAGCAAAAACAGGAAGGCA
AAATGCCGCAAAAAAGGGAATAAGGGCGACACGGAAATGTTGAATACTCATACTCTTCCTTTTTCAATCA
TGATTGAAGCATTTATCAGGGTTATTGTCTCATGAGCGGATACATATTTGAATGTATTTAGAAAAATAAA
CAAATAGGTCATGACCAAAATCCCTTAACGTGAGTTTTCGTTCCACTGAGCGTCAGACCCCGTAGAAAAG
ATCAAAGGATCTTCTTGAGATCCTTTTTTTCTGCGCGTAATCTGCTGCTTGCAAACAAAAAAACCACCGC
TACCAGCGGTGGTTTGTTTGCCGGATCAAGAGCTACCAACTCTTTTTCCGAAGGTAACTGGCTTCAGCAG
AGCGCAGATACCAAATACTGTCCTTCTAGTGTAGCCGTAGTTAGGCCACCACTTCAAGAACTCTGTAGCA
CCGCCTACATACCTCGCTCTGCTAATCCTGTTACCAGTGGCTGCTGCCAGTGGCGATAAGTCGTGTCTTA
CCGGGTTGGACTCAAGACGATAGTTACCGGATAAGGCGCAGCGGTCGGGCTGAACGGGGGGTTCGTGCAC
ACAGCCCAGCTTGGAGCGAACGACCTACACCGAACTGAGATACCTACAGCGTGAGCTATGAGAAAGCGCC
ACGCTTCCCGAAGGGAGAAAGGCGGACAGGTATCCGGTAAGCGGCAGGGTCGGAACAGGAGAGCGCACGA
GGGAGCTTCCAGGGGGAAACGCCTGGTATCTTTATAGTCCTGTCGGGTTTCGCCACCTCTGACTTGAGCG
TCGATTTTTGTGATGCTCGTCAGGGGGGCGGAGCCTATGGAAAAACGCCAGCAACGCGGCCTTTTTACGG
TTCCTGGCCTTTTGCTGGCCTTTTGCTCACATGTTCTTTCCTGCGTTATCCCCTGATTCTGTGGATAACC
GTATTACCGCCTTTGAGTGAGCTGATACCGCTCGCCGCAGCCGAACGACCGAGCGCAGCGAGTCAGTGAG
CGAGGAAGCGGAAGAGCGCCTGATGCGGTATTTTCTCCTTACGCATCTGTGCGGTATTTCACACCGCAAT
GGTGCACTCTCAGTACAATCTGCTCTGATGCCGCATAGTTAAGCCAGTATACACTCCGCTATCGCTACGT
GACTGGGTCATGGCTGCGCCCCGACACCCGCCAACACCCGCTGACGCGCCCTGACGGGCTTGTCTGCTCC
CGGCATCCGCTTACAGACAAGCTGTGACCGTCTCCGGGAGCTGCATGTGTCAGAGGTTTTCACCGTCATC
ACCGAAACGCGCGAGGCAGCTGCGGTAAAGCTCATCAGCGTGGTCGTGAAGCGATTCACAGATGTCTGCC
TGTTCATCCGCGTCCAGCTCGTTGAGTTTCTCCAGAAGCGTTAATGTCTGGCTTCTGATAAAGCGGGCCA
TGTTAAGGGCGGTTTTTTCCTGTTTGGTCACTGATGCCTCCGTGTAAGGGGGATTTCTGTTCATGGGGGT
AATGATACCGATGAAACGAGAGAGGATGCTCACGATACGGGTTACTGATGATGAACATGCCCGGTTACTG
GAACGTTGTGAGGGTAAACAACTGGCGGTATGGATGCGGCGGGACCAGAGAAAAATCACTCAGGGTCAAT
GCCAGCGCTTCGTTAATACAGATGTAGGTGTTCCACAGGGTAGCCAGCAGCATCCTGCGATGCAGATCCG
GAACATAATGGTGCAGGGCGCTGACTTCCGCGTTTCCAGACTTTACGAAACACGGAAACCGAAGACCATT
CATGTTGTTGCTCAGGTCGCAGACGTTTTGCAGCAGCAGTCGCTTCACGTTCGCTCGCGTATCGGTGATT
CATTCTGCTAACCAGTAAGGCAACCCCGCCAGCCTAGCCGGGTCCTCAACGACAGGAGCACGATCATGCT
AGTCATGCCCCGCGCCCACCGGAAGGAGCTGACTGGGTTGAAGGCTCTCAAGGGCATCGGTCGAGATCCC
GGTGCCTAATGAGTGAGCTAACTTACATTAATTGCGTTGCGCTCACTGCCCGCTTTCCAGTCGGGAAACC
TGTCGTGCCAGCTGCATTAATGAATCGGCCAACGCGCGGGGAGAGGCGGTTTGCGTATTGGGCGCCAGGG
TGGTTTTTCTTTTCACCAGTGAGACGGGCAACAGCTGATTGCCCTTCACCGCCTGGCCCTGAGAGAGTTG
CAGCAAGCGGTCCACGCTGGTTTGCCCCAGCAGGCGAAAATCCTGTTTGATGGTGGTTAACGGCGGGATA
TAACATGAGCTGTCTTCGGTATCGTCGTATCCCACTACCGAGATGTCCGCACCAACGCGCAGCCCGGACT
CGGTAATGGCGCGCATTGCGCCCAGCGCCATCTGATCGTTGGCAACCAGCATCGCAGTGGGAACGATGCC
CTCATTCAGCATTTGCATGGTTTGTTGAAAACCGGACATGGCACTCCAGTCGCCTTCCCGTTCCGCTATC
GGCTGAATTTGATTGCGAGTGAGATATTTATGCCAGCCAGCCAGACGCAGACGCGCCGAGACAGAACTTA
ATGGGCCCGCTAACAGCGCGATTTGCTGGTGACCCAATGCGACCAGATGCTCCACGCCCAGTCGCGTACC
GTCTTCATGGGAGAAAATAATACTGTTGATGGGTGTCTGGTCAGAGACATCAAGAAATAACGCCGGAACA
TTAGTGCAGGCAGCTTCCACAGCAATGGCATCCTGGTCATCCAGCGGATAGTTAATGATCAGCCCACTGA
CGCGTTGCGCGAGAAGATTGTGCACCGCCGCTTTACAGGCTTCGACGCCGCTTCGTTCTACCATCGACAC
CACCACGCTGGCACCCAGTTGATCGGCGCGAGATTTAATCGCCGCGACAATTTGCGACGGCGCGTGCAGG
GCCAGACTGGAGGTGGCAACGCCAATCAGCAACGACTGTTTGCCCGCCAGTTGTTGTGCCACGCGGTTGG
GAATGTAATTCAGCTCCGCCATCGCCGCTTCCACTTTTTCCCGCGTTTTCGCAGAAACGTGGCTGGCCTG
GTTCACCACGCGGGAAACGGTCTGATAAGAGACACCGGCATACTCTGCGACATCGTATAACGTTACTGGT
TTCACATTCACCACCCTGAATTGACTCTCTTCCGGGCGCTATCATGCCATACCGCGAAAGGTTTTGCGCC
ATTCGATGGTGTCCGGGATCTCGACGCTCTCCCTTATGCGACTCCTGCATTAGGAAGCAGCCCAGTAGTA
GGTTGAGGCCGTTGAGCACCGCCGCCGCAAGGAATGGTGCATGCAAGGAGATGGCGCCCAACAGTCCCCC
GGCCACGGGGCCTGCCACCATACCCACGCCGAAACAAGCGCTCATGAGCCCGAAGTGGCGAGCCCGATCT
TCCCCATCGG
Features (pLannotate 1.2.2; 23 found; start..end, strand, type, name):
    106..124     +  promoter       T7 promoter: promoter for bacteriophage T7 RNA polymerase
    125..149     +  protein_bind   lac operator: The lac repressor binds to the lac operator to inhibit transcription in E. coli. This inhibition can be relieved by adding lactose or isopropyl-β-D-thiogalactopyranoside (IPTG). lac repressor encoded by lacI
    164..186     +  RBS            RBS: efficient ribosome binding site from bacteriophage T7 gene 10 (Olins and Rangwala, 1989)
    226..245     +  CDS            TEV site (fragment): tobacco etch virus (TEV) protease recognition and cleavage site
    250..1383    +  CDS            p300 core (fragment): catalytic histone acetyltransferase core of the human E1A-associated protein p300 (Delvecchio et al., 2013); EP300
   1464..1482    +  promoter       T7 promoter: promoter for bacteriophage T7 RNA polymerase
   1483..1507    +  protein_bind   lac operator: The lac repressor binds to the lac operator to inhibit transcription in E. coli. This inhibition can be relieved by adding lactose or isopropyl-β-D-thiogalactopyranoside (IPTG). lac repressor encoded by lacI
   1623..2984    +  CDS            SIR2 (fragment): SIR2_YEAST - Also known as MAR1. Experimental evidence at protein level: Swiss-Prot protein existence level 1. NAD-dependent deacetylase, which participates in a wide range of cellular events including chromosome silencing, chromosome segregation, DNA recombination and the determination of life span. Involved in transcriptional repression of the silent mating-type loci HML and HMR and telomeric silencing via its association with SIR3 and SIR4. Plays a central role in ribosomal DNA (rDNA) silencing via its association with the RENT complex, preventing hyperrecombination, and repressing transcri
   3003..3044    +  CDS            S-Tag (fragment): affinity and epitope tag derived from pancreatic ribonuclease A
   3074..3091    +  CDS            SET1 (fragment): solubility-enhancement tag derived from T7 phage gene 10B
   3099..3146    +  terminator     T7 terminator: transcription terminator for bacteriophage T7 RNA polymerase
   3183..3638    +  rep_origin     f1 ori (sequence partly withheld): f1 bacteriophage origin of replication; arrow indicates direction of (+) strand synthesis
   3753..4613    -  CDS            AmpR: β-lactamase; bla; confers resistance to ampicillin, carbenicillin, and related antibiotics
   4614..4706    -  promoter       AmpR promoter: bla
   4787..5375    +  rep_origin     ori: high-copy-number ColE1/pMB1/pBR322/pUC origin of replication
   5561..5700    -  misc_feature   bom: basis of mobility region from pBR322
   5802..5993    -  CDS            rop: Rop protein, which maintains plasmids at low copy number; rop
   6010..6390    +  CDS            YPB1_ECOLX: Protein predicted: Swiss-Prot protein existence level 4. From Escherichia coli.
   6452..6516    -  CDS            TcR (fragment): tetracycline efflux protein; tet; confers resistance to tetracycline
   6531..6552    -  protein_bind   CAP binding site: CAP binding activates transcription in the presence of cAMP. E. coli catabolite activator protein
   6565..7647    -  CDS            lacI: lac repressor; lacI; The lac repressor binds to the lac operator to inhibit transcription in E. coli. This inhibition can be relieved by adding lactose or isopropyl-β-D-thiogalactopyranoside (IPTG).
   7648..7725    -  promoter       lacI promoter: lacI
   7733..80      -  CDS            TcR (fragment) (across the origin): tetracycline efflux protein; tet; confers resistance to tetracycline
