>Addgene plasmid #157793 | pETduet+p300HAT | analyzer sequence | sequence record 304609
CCATGGGACATCACCATCATCACCACCATCATCACGAAAACCTGTATTTTCAGGGATCCAAGTTTTCTGC
TAAAAGGTTGCCATCTACCAGACTTGGCACCTTTCTAGAGAATCGTGTGAATGACTTTCTGAGGCGACAG
AATCACCCTGAGTCAGGAGAGGTCACTGTTAGAGTAGTTCATGCTTCTGACAAAACCGTGGAAGTAAAAC
CAGGCATGAAAGCAAGGTTTGTGGACAGTGGAGAGATGGCAGAATCCTTTCCATACCGAACCAAAGCCCT
CTTTGCCTTTGAAGAAATTGATGGTGTTGACCTGTGCTTCTTTGGCATGCATGTTCAAGAGTATGGCTCT
GACTGCCCTCCACCCAACCAGAGGAGAGTATACATATCTTACCTCGATAGTGTTCATTTCTTCCGTCCTA
AATGCTTGAGGACTGCAGTCTATCATGAAATCCTAATTGGATATTTAGAATATGTCAAGAAATTAGGTTA
CACAACAGGGCATATTTGGGCATGTCCACCAAGTGAGGGAGATGATTATATCTTCCATTGCCATCCTCCT
GACCAGAAGATACCCAAGCCCAAGCGACTGCAGGAATGGTACAAAAAAATGCTTGACAAGGCTGTATCAG
AGCGTATTGTCCATGACTACAAGGATATTTTTAAACAAGCTACTGAAGATAGATTAACAAGTGCAAAGGA
ATTGCCTTATTTCGAGGGTGATTTCTGGCCCAATGTTCTGGAAGAAAGCATTAAGGAACTGGAACAGGAG
GAAGAAGAGAGAAAACGAGAGGAAAACACCAGCAATGAAAGCACAGATGTGACCAAGGGAGACAGCAAAA
ATGCTAAAAAGAAGAATAATAAGAAAACCAGCAAAAATAAGAGCAGCCTGAGTAGGGGCAACAAGAAGAA
ACCCGGGATGCCCAATGTATCTAACGACCTCTCACAGAAACTATATGCCACCATGGAGAAGCATAAAGAG
GTCTTCTTTGTGATCCGCCTCATTGCTGGCCCTGCTGCCAACTCCCTGCCTCCCATTGTTGATCCTGATC
CTCTCATCCCCTGCGATCTGATGGATGGTCGGGATGCGTTTCTCACGCTGGCAAGGGACAAGCACCTGGA
GTTCTCTTCACTCCGAAGAGCCCAGTGGTCCACCATGTGCATGCTGGTGGAGCTGCACACGCAGAGCCAG
GACGGCTCGAGCTGATAAGCGGCCGCATAATGCTTAAGTCGAACAGAAAGTAATCGTATTGTACACGGCC
GCATAATCGAAATTAATACGACTCACTATAGGGGAATTGTGAGCGGATAACAATTCCCCATCTTAGTATA
TTAGTTAAGTATAAGAAGGAGATATACAAAGGTTCATATGGACCCCTTGGCAGTGTCAGCAGCTTCAGTA
GTGTCAATGTCCAATGACGTTTTGAAACCAGAGACGCCCAAGGGGCCAATCATAATCAGTAAAAACCCAT
CAAATGGTATTTTCTATGGTCCCTCCTTCACTAAACGAGAGTCTCTCAATGCTCGAATGTTTCTGAAATA
CTATGGTGCACACAAATTTTTAGACACTTACCTCCCCGAGGATTTGAACTCGTTATACATTTACTATCTT
ATCAAGTTGCTAGGCTTTGAAGTTAAAGATCAAGCGCTTATCGGCACCATCAACAGTATTGTCCATATCA
ACTCGCAAGAGCGTGTTCAAGATTTGGGAAGTGCAATATCTGTCACAAATGTTGAAGACCCATTGGCAAA
AAAGCAAACAGTTCGTCTAATCAAAGATTTGCAAAGAGCAATTAACAAAGTTCTATGTACAAGATTAAGA
TTATCCAATTTTTTCACTATTGATCATTTTATTCAAAAATTACATACCGCTAGAAAAATTTTGGTCCTGA
CTGGTGCAGGTGTTTCAACTTCATTAGGCATCCCGGACTTCAGATCTTCTGAGGGGTTCTATTCAAAGAT
CAAACATTTGGGGCTCGATGATCCCCAAGACGTTTTCAATTACAATATATTTATGCACGACCCCTCTGTT
TTCTATAATATTGCCAATATGGTTTTACCTCCAGAAAAAATTTATTCTCCATTGCATAGTTTCATTAAGA
TGCTACAAATGAAAGGGAAATTATTGAGAAATTATACTCAAAACATTGATAATTTGGAATCTTATGCGGG
AATAAGCACAGATAAACTGGTGCAGTGCCATGGCTCTTTTGCTACTGCCACCTGCGTTACCTGCCATTGG
AACCTACCCGGTGAGAGGATATTTAATAAAATTAGAAACCTCGAACTTCCACTATGCCCGTACTGTTACA
AAAAAAGAAGAGAATATTTCCCAGAGGGATATAATAATAAAGTAGGTGTTGCTGCATCACAGGGTTCAAT
GTCGGAAAGGCCTCCATATATCCTTAACTCATATGGCGTTCTCAAACCAGATATCACATTCTTTGGCGAA
GCACTGCCAAATAAATTTCATAAGAGCATTCGCGAAGATATCTTAGAATGTGATTTGTTGATTTGCATTG
GGACAAGTTTAAAAGTAGCGCCAGTGTCTGAAATCGTAAACATGGTTCCTTCCCACGTTCCCCAAGTCCT
GATTAATCGTGATCCCGTCAAGCACGCAGAATTTGATTTATCTCTTTTGGGGTACTGTGATGACATTGCA
GCTATGGTAGCCCAAAAATGTGGCTGGACGATTCCGCATAAGAAATGGAACGATTTGAAGAACAAGAACT
TTAAATGCCAAGAGAAGGATAAGGGCGTGTATGTCGTTACATCAGATGAACATCCCAAAACCCTCTAATG
ACTCGAG
Features (pLannotate 1.2.2; 5 found; start..end, strand, type, name):
     36..55      +  CDS            TEV site (fragment): tobacco etch virus (TEV) protease recognition and cleavage site
     60..1193    +  CDS            p300 core (fragment): catalytic histone acetyltransferase core of the human E1A-associated protein p300 (Delvecchio et al., 2013); EP300
   1274..1292    +  promoter       T7 promoter: promoter for bacteriophage T7 RNA polymerase
   1293..1317    +  protein_bind   lac operator: The lac repressor binds to the lac operator to inhibit transcription in E. coli. This inhibition can be relieved by adding lactose or isopropyl-β-D-thiogalactopyranoside (IPTG). lac repressor encoded by lacI
   1434..2795    +  CDS            SIR2 (fragment): SIR2_YEAST - Also known as MAR1. Experimental evidence at protein level: Swiss-Prot protein existence level 1. NAD-dependent deacetylase, which participates in a wide range of cellular events including chromosome silencing, chromosome segregation, DNA recombination and the determination of life span. Involved in transcriptional repression of the silent mating-type loci HML and HMR and telomeric silencing via its association with SIR3 and SIR4. Plays a central role in ribosomal DNA (rDNA) silencing via its association with the RENT complex, preventing hyperrecombination, and repressing transcri
