>Addgene plasmid #157793 | pETduet+p300HAT Sequencing Result | analyzer sequence | sequence record 307830
TGATGTCGGCGATATAGGCGCCAGCAACCGCACCTGTGGCGCCGGTGATGCCGGCCACGATGCGTCCGGC
GTAGAGGATCGAGATCGATCTCGATCCCGCGAAATTAATACGACTCACTATAGGGGAATTGTGAGCGGAT
AACAATTCCCCTCTAGAAATAATTTTGTTTAACTTTAAGAAGGAGATATACCATGGGACATCACCATCAT
CACCACCATCATCACGAAAACCTGTATTTTCAGGGATCCAAGTTTTCTGCTAAAAGGTTGCCATCTACCA
GACTTGGCACCTTTCTAGAGAATCGTGTGAATGACTTTCTGAGGCGACAGAATCACCCTGAGTCAGGAGA
GGTCACTGTTAGAGTAGTTCATGCTTCTGACAAAACCGTGGAAGTAAAACCAGGCATGAAAGCAAGGTTT
GTGGACAGTGGAGAGATGGCAGAATCCTTTCCATACCGAACCAAAGCCCTCTTTGCCTTTGAAGAAATTG
ATGGTGTTGACCTGTGCTTCTTTGGCATGCATGTTCAAGAGTATGGCTCTGACTGCCCTCCACCCAACCA
GAGGAGAGTATACATATCTTACCTCGATAGTGTTCATTTCTTCCGTCCTAAATGCTTGAGGACTGCAGTC
TATCATGAAATCCTAATTGGATATTTAGAATATGTCAAGAAATTAGGTTACACAACAGGGCATATTTGGG
CATGTCCACCAAGTGAGGGAGATGATTATATCTTCCATTGCCATCCTCCTGACCAGAAGATACCCAAGCC
CAAGCGACTGCAGGAATGGTACAAAAAAATGCTTGACAAGGCTGTATCAGAGCGTATTGTCCATGACTAC
AAGGATATTTTTAAACAAGCTACTGAAGATAGATTAACAAGTGCAAAGGAATTGCCTTATTTCGAGGGTG
ATTTCTGGCCCAATGTTCTGGAAGAAAGCATTAAGGAACTGGAACAGGAGGAAGAAGAGAGAAAACGAGA
GGAAAACACCAGCAATGAAAGCACAGATGTGACCAAGGGAGACAGCAAAAATGCTAAAAAGAAGAATAAT
AAGAAAACCAGCAAAAATAAGAGCAGCCTGAGTAGGGGCAACAAGAAGAAACCCGGGATGCCCAATGTAT
CTAACGACCTCTCACAGAAACTATATGCCACCATGGAGAAGCATAAAGAGGTCTTCTTTGTGATCCGCCT
CATTGCTGGCCCTGCTGCCAACTCCCTGCCTCCCATTGTTGATCCTGATCCTCTCATCCCCTGCGATCTG
ATGGATGGTCGGGATGCGTTTCTCACGCTGGCAAGGGACAAGCACCTGGAGTTCTCTTCACTCCGAAGAG
CCCAGTGGTCCACCATGTGCATGCTGGTGGAGCTGCACACGCAGAGCCAGGACGGCTCGAGCTGATAAGC
GGCCGCATAATGCTTAAGTCGAACAGAAAGTAATCGTATTGTACACGGCCGCATAATCGAAATTAATACG
ACTCACTATAGGGGAATTGTGAGCGGATAACAATTCCCCATCTTAGTATATTAGTTAAGTATAAGAAGGA
GATATACATAGTTCATATGGACCCCTTGGCAGTGTCAGCAGCTTCAGTAGTGTCAATGTCCAATGACGTT
TTGAAACCAGAGACGCCCAAGGGGCCAATCATAATCAGTAAAAACCCATCAAATGGTATTTTCTATGGTC
CCTCCTTCACTAAACGAGAGTCTCTCAATGCTCGAATGTTTCTGAAATACTATGGTGCACACAAATTTTT
AGACACTTACCTCCCCGAGGATTTGAACTCGTTATACATTTACTATCTTATCAAGTTGCTAGGCTTTGAA
GTTAAAGATCAAGCGCTTATCGGCACCATCAACAGTATTGTCCATATCAACTCGCAAGAGCGTGTTCAAG
ATTTGGGAAGTGCAATATCTGTCACAAATGTTGAAGACCCATTGGCAAAAAAGCAAACAGTTCGTCTAAT
CAAAGATTTGCAAAGAGCAATTAACAAAGTTCTATGTACAAGATTAAGATTATCCAATTTTTTCACTATT
GATCATTTTATTCAAAAATTACATACCGCTAGAAAAATTTTGGTCCTGACTGGTGCAGGTGTTTCAACTT
CATTAGGCATCCCGGACTTCAGATCTTCTGAGGGGTTCTATTCAAAGATCAAACATTTGGGGCTCGATGA
TCCCCAAGACGTTTTCAATTACAATATATTTATGCACGACCCCTCTGTTTTCTATAATATTGCCAATATG
GTTTTACCTCCAGAAAAAATTTATTCTCCATTGCATAGTTTCATTAAGATGCTACAAATGAAAGGGAAAT
TATTGAGAAATTATACTCAAAACATTGATAATTTGGAATCTTATGCGGGAATAAGCACAGATAAACTGGT
GCAGTGCCATGGCTCTTTTGCTACTGCCACCTGCGTTACCTGCCATTGGAACCTACCCGGTGAGAGGATA
TTTAATAAAATTAGAAACCTCGAACTTCCACTATGCCCGTACTGTTACAAAAAAAGAAGAGAATATTTCC
CAGAGGGATATAATAATAAAGTAGGTGTTGCTGCATCACAGGGTTCAATGTCGGAAAGGCCTCCATATAT
CCTTAACTCATATGGCGTTCTCAAACCAGATATCACATTCTTTGGCGAAGCACTGCCAAATAAATTTCAT
AAGAGCATTCGCGAAGATATCTTAGAATGTGATTTGTTGATTTGCATTGGGACAAGTTTAAAAGTAGCGC
CAGTGTCTGAAATCGTAAACATGGTTCCTTCCCACGTTCCCCAAGTCCTGATTAATCGTGATCCCGTCAA
GCACGCAGAATTTGATTTATCTCTTTTGGGGTACTGTGATGACATTGCAGCTATGGTAGCCCAAAAATGT
GGCTGGACGATTCCGCATAAGAAATGGAACGATTTGAAGAACAAGAACTTTAAATGCCAAGAGAAGGATA
AGGGCGTGTATGTCGTTACATCAGATGAACATCCCAAAACCCTCTAATGACTCGAGTCTGGTAAAGAAAC
CGCTGCTGCGAAATTTGAACGCCAGCACATGGACTCGTCTACTAGCGCAGCTTAATTAACCTAGGCTGCT
GCCACCGCTGAGCAATAACTAGCATAACCCCTTGGGGCCTCTAAACGGGTCTTGAGGGGTTTTTTGCTGA
AAGGAGGAACTATATCCGGATTGGCGAATGGG
[124 nt withheld, positions 3183-3306]
C
[91 nt withheld, positions 3308-3398]
A
[49 nt withheld, positions 3400-3448]
CCTTTGACGTTGGAGTCCACGTTCTTT
[37 nt withheld, positions 3476-3512]
ACCCTATCTCGGTCTATTCTTTTGATTTATAAGGGATTTTGCCGATTTCGGCCTATTGGTTAAAAAATGA
GCTGATTTAACAAAAATTTAACGCGAATTTTAACAAAATATTAACGTTTACAATTTCTGGCGGCACGATG
GCATGAGATTATCAAAAAGGATCTTCACCTAGATCCTTTTAAATTAAAAATGAAGTTTTAAATCAATCTA
AAGTATATATGAGTAAACTTGGTCTGACAGTTACCAATGCTTAATCAGTGAGGCACCTATCTCAGCGATC
TGTCTATTTCGTTCATCCATAGTTGCCTGACTCCCCGTCGTGTAGATAACTACGATACGGGAGGGCTTAC
CATCTGGCCCCAGTGCTGCAATGATACCGCGAGACCCACGCTCACCGGCTCCAGATTTATCAGCAATAAA
CCAGCCAGCCGGAAGGGCCGAGCGCAGAAGTGGTCCTGCAACTTTATCCGCCTCCATCCAGTCTATTAAT
TGTTGCCGGGAAGCTAGAGTAAGTAGTTCGCCAGTTAATAGTTTGCGCAACGTTGTTGCCATTGCTACAG
GCATCGTGGTGTCACGCTCGTCGTTTGGTATGGCTTCATTCAGCTCCGGTTCCCAACGATCAAGGCGAGT
TACATGATCCCCCATGTTGTGCAAAAAAGCGGTTAGCTCCTTCGGTCCTCCGATCGTTGTCAGAAGTAAG
TTGGCCGCAGTGTTATCACTCATGGTTATGGCAGCACTGCATAATTCTCTTACTGTCATGCCATCCGTAA
GATGCTTTTCTGTGACTGGTGAGTACTCAACCAAGTCATTCTGAGAATAGTGTATGCGGCGACCGAGTTG
CTCTTGCCCGGCGTCAATACGGGATAATACCGCGCCACATAGCAGAACTTTAAAAGTGCTCATCATTGGA
AAACGTTCTTCGGGGCGAAAACTCTCAAGGATCTTACCGCTGTTGAGATCCAGTTCGATGTAACCCACTC
GTGCACCCAACTGATCTTCAGCATCTTTTACTTTCACCAGCGTTTCTGGGTGAGCAAAAACAGGAAGGCA
AAATGCCGCAAAAAAGGGAATAAGGGCGACACGGAAATGTTGAATACTCATACTCTTCCTTTTTCAATCA
TGATTGAAGCATTTATCAGGGTTATTGTCTCATGAGCGGATACATATTTGAATGTATTTAGAAAAATAAA
CAAATAGGTCATGACCAAAATCCCTTAACGTGAGTTTTCGTTCCACTGAGCGTCAGACCCCGTAGAAAAG
ATCAAAGGATCTTCTTGAGATCCTTTTTTTCTGCGCGTAATCTGCTGCTTGCAAACAAAAAAACCACCGC
TACCAGCGGTGGTTTGTTTGCCGGATCAAGAGCTACCAACTCTTTTTCCGAAGGTAACTGGCTTCAGCAG
AGCGCAGATACCAAATACTGTCCTTCTAGTGTAGCCGTAGTTAGGCCACCACTTCAAGAACTCTGTAGCA
CCGCCTACATACCTCGCTCTGCTAATCCTGTTACCAGTGGCTGCTGCCAGTGGCGATAAGTCGTGTCTTA
CCGGGTTGGACTCAAGACGATAGTTACCGGATAAGGCGCAGCGGTCGGGCTGAACGGGGGGTTCGTGCAC
ACAGCCCAGCTTGGAGCGAACGACCTACACCGAACTGAGATACCTACAGCGTGAGCTATGAGAAAGCGCC
ACGCTTCCCGAAGGGAGAAAGGCGGACAGGTATCCGGTAAGCGGCAGGGTCGGAACAGGAGAGCGCACGA
GGGAGCTTCCAGGGGGAAACGCCTGGTATCTTTATAGTCCTGTCGGGTTTCGCCACCTCTGACTTGAGCG
TCGATTTTTGTGATGCTCGTCAGGGGGGCGGAGCCTATGGAAAAACGCCAGCAACGCGGCCTTTTTACGG
TTCCTGGCCTTTTGCTGGCCTTTTGCTCACATGTTCTTTCCTGCGTTATCCCCTGATTCTGTGGATAACC
GTATTACCGCCTTTGAGTGAGCTGATACCGCTCGCCGCAGCCGAACGACCGAGCGCAGCGAGTCAGTGAG
CGAGGAAGCGGAAGAGCGCCTGATGCGGTATTTTCTCCTTACGCATCTGTGCGGTATTTCACACCGCAAT
GGTGCACTCTCAGTACAATCTGCTCTGATGCCGCATAGTTAAGCCAGTATACACTCCGCTATCGCTACGT
GACTGGGTCATGGCTGCGCCCCGACACCCGCCAACACCCGCTGACGCGCCCTGACGGGCTTGTCTGCTCC
CGGCATCCGCTTACAGACAAGCTGTGACCGTCTCCGGGAGCTGCATGTGTCAGAGGTTTTCACCGTCATC
ACCGAAACGCGCGAGGCAGCTGCGGTAAAGCTCATCAGCGTGGTCGTGAAGCGATTCACAGATGTCTGCC
TGTTCATCCGCGTCCAGCTCGTTGAGTTTCTCCAGAAGCGTTAATGTCTGGCTTCTGATAAAGCGGGCCA
TGTTAAGGGCGGTTTTTTCCTGTTTGGTCACTGATGCCTCCGTGTAAGGGGGATTTCTGTTCATGGGGGT
AATGATACCGATGAAACGAGAGAGGATGCTCACGATACGGGTTACTGATGATGAACATGCCCGGTTACTG
GAACGTTGTGAGGGTAAACAACTGGCGGTATGGATGCGGCGGGACCAGAGAAAAATCACTCAGGGTCAAT
GCCAGCGCTTCGTTAATACAGATGTAGGTGTTCCACAGGGTAGCCAGCAGCATCCTGCGATGCAGATCCG
GAACATAATGGTGCAGGGCGCTGACTTCCGCGTTTCCAGACTTTACGAAACACGGAAACCGAAGACCATT
CATGTTGTTGCTCAGGTCGCAGACGTTTTGCAGCAGCAGTCGCTTCACGTTCGCTCGCGTATCGGTGATT
CATTCTGCTAACCAGTAAGGCAACCCCGCCAGCCTAGCCGGGTCCTCAACGACAGGAGCACGATCATGCT
AGTCATGCCCCGCGCCCACCGGAAGGAGCTGACTGGGTTGAAGGCTCTCAAGGGCATCGGTCGAGATCCC
GGTGCCTAATGAGTGAGCTAACTTACATTAATTGCGTTGCGCTCACTGCCCGCTTTCCAGTCGGGAAACC
TGTCGTGCCAGCTGCATTAATGAATCGGCCAACGCGCGGGGAGAGGCGGTTTGCGTATTGGGCGCCAGGG
TGGTTTTTCTTTTCACCAGTGAGACGGGCAACAGCTGATTGCCCTTCACCGCCTGGCCCTGAGAGAGTTG
CAGCAAGCGGTCCACGCTGGTTTGCCCCAGCAGGCGAAAATCCTGTTTGATGGTGGTTAACGGCGGGATA
TAACATGAGCTGTCTTCGGTATCGTCGTATCCCACTACCGAGATGTCCGCACCAACGCGCAGCCCGGACT
CGGTAATGGCGCGCATTGCGCCCAGCGCCATCTGATCGTTGGCAACCAGCATCGCAGTGGGAACGATGCC
CTCATTCAGCATTTGCATGGTTTGTTGAAAACCGGACATGGCACTCCAGTCGCCTTCCCGTTCCGCTATC
GGCTGAATTTGATTGCGAGTGAGATATTTATGCCAGCCAGCCAGACGCAGACGCGCCGAGACAGAACTTA
ATGGGCCCGCTAACAGCGCGATTTGCTGGTGACCCAATGCGACCAGATGCTCCACGCCCAGTCGCGTACC
GTCTTCATGGGAGAAAATAATACTGTTGATGGGTGTCTGGTCAGAGACATCAAGAAATAACGCCGGAACA
TTAGTGCAGGCAGCTTCCACAGCAATGGCATCCTGGTCATCCAGCGGATAGTTAATGATCAGCCCACTGA
CGCGTTGCGCGAGAAGATTGTGCACCGCCGCTTTACAGGCTTCGACGCCGCTTCGTTCTACCATCGACAC
CACCACGCTGGCACCCAGTTGATCGGCGCGAGATTTAATCGCCGCGACAATTTGCGACGGCGCGTGCAGG
GCCAGACTGGAGGTGGCAACGCCAATCAGCAACGACTGTTTGCCCGCCAGTTGTTGTGCCACGCGGTTGG
GAATGTAATTCAGCTCCGCCATCGCCGCTTCCACTTTTTCCCGCGTTTTCGCAGAAACGTGGCTGGCCTG
GTTCACCACGCGGGAAACGGTCTGATAAGAGACACCGGCATACTCTGCGACATCGTATAACGTTACTGGT
TTCACATTCACCACCCTGAATTGACTCTCTTCCGGGCGCTATCATGCCATACCGCGAAAGGTTTTGCGCC
ATTCGATGGTGTCCGGGATCTCGACGCTCTCCCTTATGCGACTCCTGCATTAGGAAGCAGCCCAGTAGTA
GGTTGAGGCCGTTGAGCACCGCCGCCGCAAGGAATGGTGCATGCAAGGAGATGGCGCCCAACAGTCCCCC
GGCCACGGGGCCTGCCACCATACCCACGCCGAAACAAGCGCTCATGAGCCCGAAGTGGCGAGCCCGATCT
TCCCCATCGG
Features (pLannotate 1.2.2; 23 found; start..end, strand, type, name):
    106..124     +  promoter       T7 promoter: promoter for bacteriophage T7 RNA polymerase
    125..149     +  protein_bind   lac operator: The lac repressor binds to the lac operator to inhibit transcription in E. coli. This inhibition can be relieved by adding lactose or isopropyl-β-D-thiogalactopyranoside (IPTG). lac repressor encoded by lacI
    164..186     +  RBS            RBS: efficient ribosome binding site from bacteriophage T7 gene 10 (Olins and Rangwala, 1989)
    226..245     +  CDS            TEV site (fragment): tobacco etch virus (TEV) protease recognition and cleavage site
    250..1383    +  CDS            p300 core (fragment): catalytic histone acetyltransferase core of the human E1A-associated protein p300 (Delvecchio et al., 2013); EP300
   1464..1482    +  promoter       T7 promoter: promoter for bacteriophage T7 RNA polymerase
   1483..1507    +  protein_bind   lac operator: The lac repressor binds to the lac operator to inhibit transcription in E. coli. This inhibition can be relieved by adding lactose or isopropyl-β-D-thiogalactopyranoside (IPTG). lac repressor encoded by lacI
   1623..2984    +  CDS            SIR2 (fragment): SIR2_YEAST - Also known as MAR1. Experimental evidence at protein level: Swiss-Prot protein existence level 1. NAD-dependent deacetylase, which participates in a wide range of cellular events including chromosome silencing, chromosome segregation, DNA recombination and the determination of life span. Involved in transcriptional repression of the silent mating-type loci HML and HMR and telomeric silencing via its association with SIR3 and SIR4. Plays a central role in ribosomal DNA (rDNA) silencing via its association with the RENT complex, preventing hyperrecombination, and repressing transcri
   3003..3044    +  CDS            S-Tag (fragment): affinity and epitope tag derived from pancreatic ribonuclease A
   3074..3091    +  CDS            SET1 (fragment): solubility-enhancement tag derived from T7 phage gene 10B
   3099..3146    +  terminator     T7 terminator: transcription terminator for bacteriophage T7 RNA polymerase
   3183..3638    +  rep_origin     f1 ori (sequence partly withheld): f1 bacteriophage origin of replication; arrow indicates direction of (+) strand synthesis
   3753..4613    -  CDS            AmpR: β-lactamase; bla; confers resistance to ampicillin, carbenicillin, and related antibiotics
   4614..4706    -  promoter       AmpR promoter: bla
   4787..5375    +  rep_origin     ori: high-copy-number ColE1/pMB1/pBR322/pUC origin of replication
   5561..5700    -  misc_feature   bom: basis of mobility region from pBR322
   5802..5993    -  CDS            rop: Rop protein, which maintains plasmids at low copy number; rop
   6010..6390    +  CDS            YPB1_ECOLX: Protein predicted: Swiss-Prot protein existence level 4. From Escherichia coli.
   6452..6516    -  CDS            TcR (fragment): tetracycline efflux protein; tet; confers resistance to tetracycline
   6531..6552    -  protein_bind   CAP binding site: CAP binding activates transcription in the presence of cAMP. E. coli catabolite activator protein
   6565..7647    -  CDS            lacI: lac repressor; lacI; The lac repressor binds to the lac operator to inhibit transcription in E. coli. This inhibition can be relieved by adding lactose or isopropyl-β-D-thiogalactopyranoside (IPTG).
   7648..7725    -  promoter       lacI promoter: lacI
   7733..80      -  CDS            TcR (fragment) (across the origin): tetracycline efflux protein; tet; confers resistance to tetracycline
