[The description below was written by a language model from this plasmid's Addgene catalogue record and pLannotate feature annotations shown in this document.]
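Description:
pETduet+p300HAT is a bacterial co-expression plasmid built on the pETDuet-1 backbone, which carries two independent T7 promoter/lac operator cassettes so that two proteins can be made in the same E. coli cell. It is maintained through a ColE1/pBR322-type origin together with the rop gene and bom region, consistent with its listing as low copy, and is selected with ampicillin through the β-lactamase gene. An f1 origin is also present, and the plasmid-borne lacI gene supplies the repressor that keeps both T7-lac promoters off until induction with IPTG in a host that provides T7 RNA polymerase.

The first cassette, cloned between NcoI and NotI, encodes the catalytic histone acetyltransferase core of human p300 (EP300). It follows the T7 gene 10 ribosome binding site and is recorded as carrying an N-terminal His6 tag. The annotation also detects a TEV protease site just upstream of the p300 sequence, which would allow tag removal after affinity purification. The second cassette holds a synthetic open reading frame for the deacetylase domain of S. cerevisiae SIR2 (amino acids 87–562), inserted between a blunted NdeI site and XhoI with its own start and stop codons. The vector's S-tag sequence lies downstream of that stop codon and should therefore not be translated, and a T7 terminator follows the second cassette. The 2,807 bp listed as the insert spans both coding regions and the intervening second promoter, as the shorter annotated sequence shows.

The depositor notes that SIR2 co-expression is required to express and purify the p300 HAT domain, although the record does not explain why. The purified enzyme relates to a study of chromatin phase separation.
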