Addgene plasmid #157793: pETduet+p300HAT
Purpose: Expression of p300 HAT domain
Depositing lab: Michael Rosen. Depositing organization: University of Texas Southwestern Medical Center. Publication: Organization of Chromatin by Intrinsic and Regulated Phase Separation. Gibson BA, Doolittle LK, Schneider MWG, Jensen LE, Gamarra N, Henry L, Gerlich DW, Redding S, Rosen MK. Cell. 2019 Oct 3;179(2):470-484.e21. doi: 10.1016/j.cell.2019.08.037. Epub 2019 Sep 19. PubMed 31543265.
Backbone
  Vector backbone: pETduet
  Vector type: Bacterial Expression
Growth in bacteria
  Bacterial resistance: Ampicillin, 100 μg/mL
  Growth temperature: 37°C
  Growth strain: DH5alpha
  Copy number: Low Copy
Gene/Insert
  Gene/Insert name: p300HAT
  Species: H. sapiens (human)
  Insert size (bp): 2807
  Entrez Gene: EP300 (a.k.a. KAT3B, MKHK2, RSTS2, p300)
  Promoter: T7
  Tag / fusion protein: His6 (N terminal on insert)
  Cloning method: Restriction Enzyme; 5′ cloning site promA(NcoI) promB(NdeI) (not destroyed); 3′ cloning site promA(NotI) promB(XhoI) (not destroyed)
  Sequencing primers: 5′ gtccggcgtagaggatcgagatcg, gtacacggccgcataatcgaaattaatacgactcac; 3′ gtgagtcgtattaatttcgattatgcggccgtgtac, ctgcgctagtagacgagtccatgtgc
Terms and licenses: Academic/Nonprofit Terms; Industry Terms: Not Available to Industry
Depositor comments: ySIR2 required for expression & purification - A synthetic ORF encoding the histone deacetylase domain of S. cerevisiae protein SIR2 was amplified from a dsDNA synthesized by IDT using PCR and primers adding a 5'-proximal translation start codon and a 3'-proximal translation stop codon and XhoI restriction endonuclease recognition site. XhoI restriction endonuclease (NEB) digested PCR product encoding amino acids 87-562 of wild-type SIR2 was cloned into the pETduet-1 expression vector (Novagen) using a XhoI and a blunted NdeI restriction endonuclease digestion site (NEB).
How to cite: pETduet+p300HAT was a gift from Michael Rosen (Addgene plasmid # 157793 ; http://n2t.net/addgene:157793 ; RRID:Addgene_157793)
